>Addgene plasmid #242102 | AaRS | addgene full sequence | sequence record 486683 | Addgene NGS Result
TGGCGAATGGG
[124 nt withheld, positions 12-135]
C
[91 nt withheld, positions 137-227]
A
[49 nt withheld, positions 229-277]
CCTTTGACGTTGGAGTCCACGTTCTTT
[37 nt withheld, positions 305-341]
ACCCTATCTCGGTCTATTCTTTTGATTTATAAGGGATTTTGCCGATTTCGGCCTATTGGTTAAAAAATGA
GCTGATTTAACAAAAATTTAACGCGAATTTTAACAAAATATTAACGCTTACAATTTAGGTGGCACTTTTC
GGGGAAATGTGCGCGGAACCCCTATTTGTTTATTTTTCTAAATACATTCAAATATGTATCCGCTCATGAA
TTAATTCTTAGAAAAACTCATCGAGCATCAAATGAAACTGCAATTTATTCATATCAGGATTATCAATACC
ATATTTTTGAAAAAGCCGTTTCTGTAATGAAGGAGAAAACTCACCGAGGCAGTTCCATAGGATGGCAAGA
TCCTGGTATCGGTCTGCGATTCCGACTCGTCCAACATCAATACAACCTATTAATTTCCCCTCGTCAAAAA
TAAGGTTATCAAGTGAGAAATCACCATGAGTGACGACTGAATCCGGTGAGAATGGCAAAAGTTTATGCAT
TTCTTTCCAGACTTGTTCAACAGGCCAGCCATTACGCTCGTCATCAAAATCACTCGCATCAACCAAACCG
TTATTCATTCGTGATTGCGCCTGAGCGAGACGAAATACGCGATCGCTGTTAAAAGGACAATTACAAACAG
GAATCGAATGCAACCGGCGCAGGAACACTGCCAGCGCATCAACAATATTTTCACCTGAATCAGGATATTC
TTCTAATACCTGGAATGCTGTTTTCCCGGGGATCGCAGTGGTGAGTAACCATGCATCATCAGGAGTACGG
ATAAAATGCTTGATGGTCGGAAGAGGCATAAATTCCGTCAGCCAGTTTAGTCTGACCATCTCATCTGTAA
CATCATTGGCAACGCTACCTTTGCCATGTTTCAGAAACAACTCTGGCGCATCGGGCTTCCCATACAATCG
ATAGATTGTCGCACCTGATTGCCCGACATTATCGCGAGCCCATTTATACCCATATAAATCAGCATCCATG
TTGGAATTTAATCGCGGCCTAGAGCAAGACGTTTCCCGTTGAATATGGCTCATAACACCCCTTGTATTAC
TGTTTATGTAAGCAGACAGTTTTATTGTTCATGACCAAAATCCCTTAACGTGAGTTTTCGTTCCACTGAG
CGTCAGACCCCGTAGAAAAGATCAAAGGATCTTCTTGAGATCCTTTTTTTCTGCGCGTAATCTGCTGCTT
GCAAACAAAAAAACCACCGCTACCAGCGGTGGTTTGTTTGCCGGATCAAGAGCTACCAACTCTTTTTCCG
AAGGTAACTGGCTTCAGCAGAGCGCAGATACCAAATACTGTCCTTCTAGTGTAGCCGTAGTTAGGCCACC
ACTTCAAGAACTCTGTAGCACCGCCTACATACCTCGCTCTGCTAATCCTGTTACCAGTGGCTGCTGCCAG
TGGCGATAAGTCGTGTCTTACCGGGTTGGACTCAAGACGATAGTTACCGGATAAGGCGCAGCGGTCGGGC
TGAACGGGGGGTTCGTGCACACAGCCCAGCTTGGAGCGAACGACCTACACCGAACTGAGATACCTACAGC
GTGAGCTATGAGAAAGCGCCACGCTTCCCGAAGGGAGAAAGGCGGACAGGTATCCGGTAAGCGGCAGGGT
CGGAACAGGAGAGCGCACGAGGGAGCTTCCAGGGGGAAACGCCTGGTATCTTTATAGTCCTGTCGGGTTT
CGCCACCTCTGACTTGAGCGTCGATTTTTGTGATGCTCGTCAGGGGGGCGGAGCCTATGGAAAAACGCCA
GCAACGCGGCCTTTTTACGGTTCCTGGCCTTTTGCTGGCCTTTTGCTCACATGTTCTTTCCTGCGTTATC
CCCTGATTCTGTGGATAACCGTATTACCGCCTTTGAGTGAGCTGATACCGCTCGCCGCAGCCGAACGACC
GAGCGCAGCGAGTCAGTGAGCGAGGAAGCGGAAGAGCGCCTGATGCGGTATTTTCTCCTTACGCATCTGT
GCGGTATTTCACACCGCAATGGTGCACTCTCAGTACAATCTGCTCTGATGCCGCATAGTTAAGCCAGTAT
ACACTCCGCTATCGCTACGTGACTGGGTCATGGCTGCGCCCCGACACCCGCCAACACCCGCTGACGCGCC
CTGACGGGCTTGTCTGCTCCCGGCATCCGCTTACAGACAAGCTGTGACCGTCTCCGGGAGCTGCATGTGT
CAGAGGTTTTCACCGTCATCACCGAAACGCGCGAGGCAGCTGCGGTAAAGCTCATCAGCGTGGTCGTGAA
GCGATTCACAGATGTCTGCCTGTTCATCCGCGTCCAGCTCGTTGAGTTTCTCCAGAAGCGTTAATGTCTG
GCTTCTGATAAAGCGGGCCATGTTAAGGGCGGTTTTTTCCTGTTTGGTCACTGATGCCTCCGTGTAAGGG
GGATTTCTGTTCATGGGGGTAATGATACCGATGAAACGAGAGAGGATGCTCACGATACGGGTTACTGATG
ATGAACATGCCCGGTTACTGGAACGTTGTGAGGGTAAACAACTGGCGGTATGGATGCGGCGGGACCAGAG
AAAAATCACTCAGGGTCAATGCCAGCGCTTCGTTAATACAGATGTAGGTGTTCCACAGGGTAGCCAGCAG
CATCCTGCGATGCAGATCCGGAACATAATGGTGCAGGGCGCTGACTTCCGCGTTTCCAGACTTTACGAAA
CACGGAAACCGAAGACCATTCATGTTGTTGCTCAGGTCGCAGACGTTTTGCAGCAGCAGTCGCTTCACGT
TCGCTCGCGTATCGGTGATTCATTCTGCTAACCAGTAAGGCAACCCCGCCAGCCTAGCCGGGTCCTCAAC
GACAGGAGCACGATCATGCGCACCCGTGGGGCCGCCATGCCGGCGATAATGGCCTGCTTCTCGCCGAAAC
GTTTGGTGGCGGGACCAGTGACGAAGGCTTGAGCGAGGGCGTGCAAGATTCCGAATACCGCAAGCGACAG
GCCGATCATCGTCGCGCTCCAGCGAAAGCGGTCCTCGCCGAAAATGACCCAGAGCGCTGCCGGCACCTGT
CCTACGAGTTGCATGATAAAGAAGACAGTCATAAGTGCGGCGACGATAGTCATGCCCCGCGCCCACCGGA
AGGAGCTGACTGGGTTGAAGGCTCTCAAGGGCATCGGTCGAGATCCCGGTGCCTAATGAGTGAGCTAACT
TACATTAATTGCGTTGCGCTCACTGCCCGCTTTCCAGTCGGGAAACCTGTCGTGCCAGCTGCATTAATGA
ATCGGCCAACGCGCGGGGAGAGGCGGTTTGCGTATTGGGCGCCAGGGTGGTTTTTCTTTTCACCAGTGAG
ACGGGCAACAGCTGATTGCCCTTCACCGCCTGGCCCTGAGAGAGTTGCAGCAAGCGGTCCACGCTGGTTT
GCCCCAGCAGGCGAAAATCCTGTTTGATGGTGGTTAACGGCGGGATATAACATGAGCTGTCTTCGGTATC
GTCGTATCCCACTACCGAGATGTCCGCACCAACGCGCAGCCCGGACTCGGTAATGGCGCGCATTGCGCCC
AGCGCCATCTGATCGTTGGCAACCAGCATCGCAGTGGGAACGATGCCCTCATTCAGCATTTGCATGGTTT
GTTGAAAACCGGACATGGCACTCCAGTCGCCTTCCCGTTCCGCTATCGGCTGAATTTGATTGCGAGTGAG
ATATTTATGCCAGCCAGCCAGACGCAGACGCGCCGAGACAGAACTTAATGGGCCCGCTAACAGCGCGATT
TGCTGGTGACCCAATGCGACCAGATGCTCCACGCCCAGTCGCGTACCGTCTTCATGGGAGAAAATAATAC
TGTTGATGGGTGTCTGGTCAGAGACATCAAGAAATAACGCCGGAACATTAGTGCAGGCAGCTTCCACAGC
AATGGCATCCTGGTCATCCAGCGGATAGTTAATGATCAGCCCACTGACGCGTTGCGCGAGAAGATTGTGC
ACCGCCGCTTTACAGGCTTCGACGCCGCTTCGTTCTACCATCGACACCACCACGCTGGCACCCAGTTGAT
CGGCGCGAGATTTAATCGCCGCGACAATTTGCGACGGCGCGTGCAGGGCCAGACTGGAGGTGGCAACGCC
AATCAGCAACGACTGTTTGCCCGCCAGTTGTTGTGCCACGCGGTTGGGAATGTAATTCAGCTCCGCCATC
GCCGCTTCCACTTTTTCCCGCGTTTTCGCAGAAACGTGGCTGGCCTGGTTCACCACGCGGGAAACGGTCT
GATAAGAGACACCGGCATACTCTGCGACATCGTATAACGTTACTGGTTTCACATTCACCACCCTGAATTG
ACTCTCTTCCGGGCGCTATCATGCCATACCGCGAAAGGTTTTGCGCCATTCGATGGTGTCCGGGATCTCG
ACGCTCTCCCTTATGCGACTCCTGCATTAGGAAGCAGCCCAGTAGTAGGTTGAGGCCGTTGAGCACCGCC
GCCGCAAGGAATGGTGCATGCAAGGAGATGGCGCCCAACAGTCCCCCGGCCACGGGGCCTGCCACCATAC
CCACGCCGAAACAAGCGCTCATGAGCCCGAAGTGGCGAGCCCGATCTTCCCCATCGGTGATGTCGGCGAT
ATAGGCGCCAGCAACCGCACCTGTGGCGCCGGTGATGCCGGCCACGATGCGTCCGGCGTAGAGGATCGAG
ATCGATCTCGATCCCGCGAAATTAATACGACTCACTATAGGGGAATTGTGAGCGGATAACAATTCCCCTC
TAGAAATAATTTTGTTTAACTTTAAGAAGGAGATATACAT
[621 nt withheld, positions 5072-5692]
TAAGGTACCCTGGTGCCACGCGGTTCCATGGCGATATCGGATCCGAATTCGAGCTCCGTCGACAAGCTTG
CGGCCGCACTCGAGCACCACCACCACCACCACTGAGATCCGGCTGCTAACAAAGCCCGAAAGGAAGCTGA
GTTGGCTGCTGCCACCGCTGAGCAATAACTAGCATAACCCCTTGGGGCCTCTAAACGGGTCTTGAGGGGT
TTTTTGCTGAAAGGAGGAACTATATCCGGAT
Features (pLannotate 1.2.2; 19 found; start..end, strand, type, name):
     12..440     +  rep_origin     f1 ori (sequence partly withheld): f1 bacteriophage origin of replication; arrow indicates direction of (+) strand synthesis
    493..550     +  promoter       AmpR promoter (fragment): bla
    559..1374    -  CDS            KanR: aminoglycoside phosphotransferase; aph(3')-Ia; confers resistance to kanamycin in bacteria or G418 (Geneticin®) in eukaryotes
   1496..2084    +  rep_origin     ori: high-copy-number ColE1/pMB1/pBR322/pUC origin of replication
   2270..2409    -  misc_feature   bom: basis of mobility region from pBR322
   2511..2702    -  CDS            rop: Rop protein, which maintains plasmids at low copy number; rop
   2719..3099    +  CDS            YPB1_ECOLX: Protein predicted: Swiss-Prot protein existence level 4. From Escherichia coli.
   3171..3462    -  CDS            TcR (fragment): tetracycline efflux protein; tet; confers resistance to tetracycline
   3477..3498    -  protein_bind   CAP binding site: CAP binding activates transcription in the presence of cAMP. E. coli catabolite activator protein
   3511..4593    -  CDS            lacI: lac repressor; lacI; The lac repressor binds to the lac operator to inhibit transcription in E. coli. This inhibition can be relieved by adding lactose or isopropyl-β-D-thiogalactopyranoside (IPTG).
   4594..4671    -  promoter       lacI promoter: lacI
   4679..4958    -  CDS            TcR (fragment): tetracycline efflux protein; tet; confers resistance to tetracycline
   4984..5002    +  promoter       T7 promoter: promoter for bacteriophage T7 RNA polymerase
   5003..5027    +  protein_bind   lac operator: The lac repressor binds to the lac operator to inhibit transcription in E. coli. This inhibition can be relieved by adding lactose or isopropyl-β-D-thiogalactopyranoside (IPTG). lac repressor encoded by lacI
   5042..5064    +  RBS            RBS: efficient ribosome binding site from bacteriophage T7 gene 10 (Olins and Rangwala, 1989)
   5072..5692    +  CDS            ribE (sequence withheld): RISA_AQUAE - Also known as ribC. Protein inferred from homology: Swiss-Prot protein existence level 3. Catalyzes the dismutation of two molecules of 6,7-dimethyl-8- ribityllumazine, resulting in the formation of riboflavin and 5-amino- 6-(D-ribitylamino)uracil. From Aquifex aeolicus (strain VF5).
   5777..5794    +  CDS            9xHis (fragment): 9xHis affinity tag
   5804..5853    +  CDS            SET1 (fragment): solubility-enhancement tag derived from T7 phage gene 10B
   5861..5908    +  terminator     T7 terminator: transcription terminator for bacteriophage T7 RNA polymerase
