[The description below was written by a language model from this plasmid's Addgene catalogue record and pLannotate feature annotations shown in this document.]
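Description:
AaRS is a bacterial expression plasmid built on the pET29b backbone that carries a synthesized gene for riboflavin synthase from the hyperthermophilic bacterium Aquifex aeolicus. The sequenced plasmid is about 5.9 kb. It is selected with kanamycin through the aph(3')-Ia aminoglycoside phosphotransferase gene and replicates from a ColE1/pMB1-type origin. The backbone retains the pBR322-derived bom region and the rop gene. The catalogue lists the plasmid as high copy, although rop normally moderates copy number. An f1 origin is also present, along with short remnants annotated as tetracycline-resistance fragments and a fragment of the AmpR promoter, which are backbone relics rather than functional markers.

The expression cassette follows the standard pET design. A T7 promoter is immediately followed by a lac operator, and the strong ribosome binding site from T7 gene 10 precedes the open reading frame, with a T7 terminator downstream. The plasmid-borne lacI gene, driven by its own promoter, supplies lac repressor, so transcription stays low until IPTG is added in a host that provides T7 RNA polymerase. The insert is annotated as ribE (also called ribC). Its product catalyses the dismutation of two molecules of 6,7-dimethyl-8-ribityllumazine to give riboflavin and 5-amino-6-(D-ribitylamino)uracil, the final step of riboflavin biosynthesis. A six-histidine coding stretch lies some distance downstream of the annotated gene, but the record does not state whether it is fused in frame to the enzyme. The small "SET1" hit before the terminator is probably incidental vector sequence. The plasmid is suited to recombinant production of the enzyme in E. coli for biochemical study of the A. aeolicus riboflavin pathway.
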