Addgene plasmid #242102: AaRS
Purpose: Riboflavin synthase from Aquifex aeolicus
Depositing lab: Audrey Lamb. Depositing organization: University of Texas at San Antonio. Publication: Identification of the phosphatase essential for riboflavin biosynthesis in Aquifex aeolicus. Hoffpauir ZA, Lamb AL. J Biol Chem. 2025 May;301(5):108443. doi: 10.1016/j.jbc.2025.108443. Epub 2025 Mar 25. PubMed 40147773.
Backbone
  Vector backbone: pET29b
  Vector type: Bacterial Expression
Growth in bacteria
  Bacterial resistance: Kanamycin, 50 μg/mL
  Growth temperature: 37°C
  Growth strain: DH5alpha
  Copy number: High Copy
Gene/Insert
  Gene/Insert name: AaRS
  Species: Aquifex aeolicus
  Cloning method: Gene Synthesis
Terms and licenses: Academic/Nonprofit Terms; Industry Terms: Not Available to Industry
How to cite: AaRS was a gift from Audrey Lamb (Addgene plasmid # 242102 ; http://n2t.net/addgene:242102 ; RRID:Addgene_242102)
