>Addgene plasmid #242102 | AaRS | depositor partial sequence | sequence record 477462 | AaRS sequence 633 bps
CAT
[621 nt withheld, positions 4-624]
TAACTCGAG
